Addgene plasmid #191133: p3xFLAG-TMSB10
Purpose: expresses TMSB10 in mammalian cells
Depositing lab: Ken-ichirou Morohashi. Depositing organization: Kyushu University. Publication: Tmsb10 triggers fetal Leydig differentiation by suppressing the RAS/ERK pathway. Inoue M, Baba T, Takahashi F, Terao M, Yanai S, Shima Y, Saito D, Sugihara K, Miura T, Takada S, Suyama M, Ohkawa Y, Morohashi KI. Commun Biol. 2022 Sep 15;5(1):974. doi: 10.1038/s42003-022-03941-5. PubMed 36109592.
Backbone
  Vector backbone: p3xFLAG-CMV10
  Backbone manufacturer: Sigma-Aldrich
  Backbone size w/o insert (bp): 6279
  Total vector size (bp): 6414
  Vector type: Mammalian Expression
  Selectable markers: Neomycin (select with G418)
Growth in bacteria
  Bacterial resistance: Ampicillin, 100 μg/mL
  Growth temperature: 37°C
  Growth strain: DH5alpha
  Copy number: Unknown
Gene/Insert
  Gene/Insert name: Thymosin beta 10 (alt name: TMSB10)
  Species: M. musculus (mouse)
  Insert size (bp): 135
  GenBank ID: NM_025284.5
  Cloning method: Restriction Enzyme; 5′ cloning site HindIII (not destroyed); 3′ cloning site BglII (not destroyed)
  Sequencing primers: 5′ ACAAAGCTTATGGCAGACAAGCCGGACATG; 3′ ACAAGATCTTTAGGAGATTTCACTCCTCT
Terms and licenses: Academic/Nonprofit Terms; Industry Terms: Not Available to Industry
How to cite: p3xFLAG-TMSB10 was a gift from Ken-ichirou Morohashi (Addgene plasmid # 191133 ; http://n2t.net/addgene:191133 ; RRID:Addgene_191133)
