[The description below was written by a language model from this plasmid's Addgene catalogue record and pLannotate feature annotations shown in this document.]
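Description:
p3xFLAG-TMSB10 is a mammalian expression plasmid built on the commercial p3xFLAG-CMV10 backbone, carrying the mouse thymosin beta 10 (Tmsb10) coding sequence. The 135 bp insert was cloned between HindIII and BglII sites, both of which remain intact, giving a total size of about 6.4 kb. Transcription is driven by the human cytomegalovirus immediate early enhancer and promoter. The open reading frame begins with a 3xFLAG epitope (three tandem FLAG tags followed by an enterokinase cleavage site) placed immediately upstream of TMSB10, so the protein is produced as an N-terminally tagged fusion that can be detected or immunoprecipitated with anti-FLAG antibodies. A human growth hormone polyadenylation signal terminates the transcript. The automated annotation matched the insert to the horse thymosin beta 10 entry, which reflects the high conservation of this small actin-monomer-sequestering protein; the catalogue record gives the species as mouse.

For stable selection in mammalian cells, an SV40 enhancer/early promoter drives a neomycin phosphotransferase gene, conferring G418 resistance, and is followed by an SV40 polyadenylation signal. The ble sequence and str fragment annotated downstream of neo appear to be carried along with it rather than serving as stated markers. In E. coli the plasmid replicates from a high-copy ColE1/pUC-type origin and is selected with ampicillin through the β-lactamase gene; an f1 origin is also present. Short lacZα, lacI, lac promoter/operator, T7 promoter and CloDF13 matches are backbone remnants or fragmentary hits. The plasmid is intended for expressing TMSB10 in mammalian cells, and the associated publication concerns Tmsb10 in fetal Leydig cell differentiation and suppression of RAS/ERK signalling.
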