Features (pLannotate 1.2.2; 23 found; start..end, strand, type, name):
      8..162     -  CDS            lacZα (fragment): LacZα fragment of β-galactosidase; lacZ fragment
    322..701     +  enhancer       CMV enhancer: human cytomegalovirus immediate early enhancer
    703..902     +  promoter       CMV promoter: human cytomegalovirus (CMV) immediate early promoter
    935..1000    +  CDS            3xFLAG: three tandem FLAG® epitope tags, followed by an enterokinase cleavage site
   1004..1135    +  CDS            TMSB10: TYB10_HORSE - Also known as PTMB10, THYB10. Experimental evidence at protein level: Swiss-Prot protein existence level 1. Plays an important role in the organization of the cytoskeleton. Binds to and sequesters actin monomers (G actin) and therefore inhibits actin polymerization (By similarity). From Equus caballus (Horse).
   1158..1176    -  misc_feature   MCS (fragment): pUC18/19 multiple cloning site
   1177..1799    +  polyA_signal   hGH poly(A) signal: human growth hormone polyadenylation signal
   1841..2138    +  promoter       SV40 promoter: SV40 enhancer and early promoter
   2192..2983    +  CDS            neo: KKA2_KLEPN - Also known as kan, nptII. Experimental evidence at protein level: Swiss-Prot protein existence level 1. Resistance to kanamycin, neomycin, paromomycin, ribostamycin, butirosin and gentamicin B. From Klebsiella pneumoniae.
   3007..3384    +  CDS            ble: BLE_KLEPN - Experimental evidence at protein level: Swiss-Prot protein existence level 1. Binding protein with a strong affinity to the bleomycin family of antibiotics. Binds to CL990; an antimitotic-antibiotic compound. From Klebsiella pneumoniae.
   3426..3485    +  CDS            str (fragment): STR_KLEPN - Protein inferred from homology: Swiss-Prot protein existence level 3. The aminoglycoside phosphotransferases achieve inactivation of their antibiotic substrates by phosphorylation. From Klebsiella pneumoniae.
   3508..3531    -  rep_origin     CloDF13 ori (fragment): Plasmids containing the CloDF13 (CDF) origin of replication can be propagated in E. coli cells that contain additional plasmids with compatible origins.
   3532..3615    +  CDS            large T antigen (fragment): large T antigen from SV40 (simian virus 40)
   3638..3772    +  polyA_signal   SV40 poly(A) signal: SV40 polyadenylation signal
   3778..3796    -  promoter       T7 promoter: promoter for bacteriophage T7 RNA polymerase
   3834..3850    -  protein_bind   lac operator: The lac repressor binds to the lac operator to inhibit transcription in E. coli. This inhibition can be relieved by adding lactose or isopropyl-β-D-thiogalactopyranoside (IPTG). lac repressor encoded by lacI
   3858..3888    -  promoter       lac promoter: promoter for the E. coli lac operon
   3903..3924    -  protein_bind   CAP binding site: CAP binding activates transcription in the presence of cAMP. E. coli catabolite activator protein
   3937..4029    -  CDS            lacI (fragment): lac repressor; lacI; The lac repressor binds to the lac operator to inhibit transcription in E. coli. This inhibition can be relieved by adding lactose or isopropyl-β-D-thiogalactopyranoside (IPTG).
   4212..4800    -  rep_origin     ori: high-copy-number ColE1/pMB1/pBR322/pUC origin of replication
   4971..5831    -  CDS            AmpR: β-lactamase; bla; confers resistance to ampicillin, carbenicillin, and related antibiotics
   5832..5936    -  promoter       AmpR promoter: bla
   5963..6391    +  rep_origin     f1 ori (sequence partly withheld): f1 bacteriophage origin of replication; arrow indicates direction of (+) strand synthesis
>Addgene plasmid #191133 | p3xFLAG-TMSB10 | addgene full sequence | sequence record 386300 | Addgene NGS Result
ATTTCCATTCGCCATTCAGGCTGCGCAACTGTTGGGAAGGGCGATCGGTGCGGGCCTCTTCGCTATTACG
CCAGCTGGCGAAAGGGGGATGTGCTGCAAGGCGATTAAGTTGGGTAACGCCAGGGTTTTCCCAGTCACGA
CGTTGTAAAACGACGGCCAGTGCCAAGCTGATCTATACATTGAATCAATATTGGCAATTAGCCATATTAG
TCATTGGTTATATAGCATAAATCAATATTGGCTATTGGCCATTGCATACGTTGTATCTATATCATAATAT
GTACATTTATATTGGCTCATGTCCAATATGACCGCCATGTTGACATTGATTATTGACTAGTTATTAATAG
TAATCAATTACGGGGTCATTAGTTCATAGCCCATATATGGAGTTCCGCGTTACATAACTTACGGTAAATG
GCCCGCCTGGCTGACCGCCCAACGACCCCCGCCCATTGACGTCAATAATGACGTATGTTCCCATAGTAAC
GCCAATAGGGACTTTCCATTGACGTCAATGGGTGGAGTATTTACGGTAAACTGCCCACTTGGCAGTACAT
CAAGTGTATCATATGCCAAGTCCGCCCCCTATTGACGTCAATGACGGTAAATGGCCCGCCTGGCATTATG
CCCAGTACATGACCTTACGGGACTTTCCTACTTGGCAGTACATCTACGTATTAGTCATCGCTATTACCAT
GGTGATGCGGTTTTGGCAGTACACCAATGGGCGTGGATAGCGGTTTGACTCACGGGGATTTCCAAGTCTC
CACCCCATTGACGTCAATGGGAGTTTGTTTTGGCACCAAAATCAACGGGACTTTCCAAAATGTCGTAATA
ACCCCGCCCCGTTGACGCAAATGGGCGGTAGGCGTGTACGGTGGGAGGTCTATATAAGCAGAGCTCGTTT
AGTGAACCGTCAGAATTAACCATGGACTACAAAGACCATGACGGTGATTATAAAGATCATGACATCGATT
ACAAGGATGACGATGACAAGCTTATGGCAGACAAGCCGGACATGGGGGAAATCGCCAGCTTCGATAAGGC
CAAGCTGAAGAAAACCGAGACGCAGGAGAAGAACACCCTGCCGACCAAAGAGACCATTGAACAGGAAAAG
AGGAGTGAAATCTCCTAAAGATCTGATATCGGTACCAGTCGACTCTAGAGGATCCCGGGTGGCATCCCTG
TGACCCCTCCCCAGTGCCTCTCCTGGCCCTGGAAGTTGCCACTCCAGTGCCCACCAGCCTTGTCCTAATA
AAATTAAGTTGCATCATTTTGTCTGACTAGGTGTCCTTCTATAATATTATGGGGTGGAGGGGGGTGGTAT
GGAGCAAGGGGCAAGTTGGGAAGACAACCTGTAGGGCCTGCGGGGTCTATTGGGAACCAAGCTGGAGTGC
AGTGGCACAATCTTGGCTCACTGCAATCTCCGCCTCCTGGGTTCAAGCGATTCTCCTGCCTCAGCCTCCC
GAGTTGTTGGGATTCCAGGCATGCATGACCAGGCTCAGCTAATTTTTGTTTTTTTGGTAGAGACGGGGTT
TCACCATATTGGCCAGGCTGGTCTCCAACTCCTAATCTCAGGTGATCTACCCACCTTGGCCTCCCAAATT
GCTGGGATTACAGGCGTGAACCACTGCTCCCTTCCCTGTCCTTCTGATTTTAAAATAACTATACCAGCAG
GAGGACGTCCAGACACAGCATAGGCTACCTGGCCATGCCCAACCGGTGGGACATTTGAGTTGCTTGCTTG
GCACTGTCCTCTCATGCGTTGGGTCCACTCAGTAGATGCCTGTTGAATTGGGTACGCGGCCAGCTTGGCT
GTGGAATGTGTGTCAGTTAGGGTGTGGAAAGTCCCCAGGCTCCCCAGCAGGCAGAAGTATGCAAAGCATG
CATCTCAATTAGTCAGCAACCAGGTGTGGAAAGTCCCCAGGCTCCCCAGCAGGCAGAAGTATGCAAAGCA
TGCATCTCAATTAGTCAGCAACCATAGTCCCGCCCCTAACTCCGCCCATCCCGCCCCTAACTCCGCCCAG
TTCCGCCCATTCTCCGCCCCATGGCTGACTAATTTTTTTTATTTATGCAGAGGCCGAGGCCGCCTCGGCC
TCTGAGCTATTCCAGAAGTAGTGAGGAGGCTTTTTTGGAGGAATTGATCAGCTTGGGATCTGATCAAGAG
ACAGGATGAGGATCGTTTCGCATGATTGAACAAGATGGATTGCACGCAGGTTCTCCGGCCGCTTGGGTGG
AGAGGCTATTCGGCTATGACTGGGCACAACAGACAATCGGCTGCTCTGATGCCGCCGTGTTCCGGCTGTC
AGCGCAGGGGCGCCCGGTTCTTTTTGTCAAGACCGACCTGTCCGGTGCCCTGAATGAACTGCAGGACGAG
GCAGCGCGGCTATCGTGGCTGGCCACGACGGGCGTTCCTTGCGCAGCTGTGCTCGACGTTGTCACTGAAG
CGGGAAGGGACTGGCTGCTATTGGGCGAAGTGCCGGGGCAGGATCTCCTGTCATCTCACCTTGCTCCTGC
CGAGAAAGTATCCATCATGGCTGATGCAATGCGGCGGCTGCATACGCTTGATCCGGCTACCTGCCCATTC
GACCACCAAGCGAAACATCGCATCGAGCGAGCACGTACTCGGATGGAAGCCGGTCTTGTCGATCAGGATG
ATCTGGACGAAGAGCATCAGGGGCTCGCGCCAGCCGAACTGTTCGCCAGGCTCAAGGCGCGCATGCCCGA
CGGCGAGGATCTCGTCGTGACCCATGGCGATGCCTGCTTGCCGAATATCATGGTGGAAAATGGCCGCTTT
TCTGGATTCATCGACTGTGGCCGGCTGGGTGTGGCGGACCGCTATCAGGACATAGCGTTGGCTACCCGTG
ATATTGCTGAAGAGCTTGGCGGCGAATGGGCTGACCGCTTCCTCGTGCTTTACGGTATCGCCGCTCCCGA
TTCGCAGCGCATCGCCTTCTATCGCCTTCTTGACGAGTTCTTCTGAGCGGGACTCTGGGGTTCGAAATGA
CCGACCAAGCGACGCCCAACCTGCCATCACGAGATTTCGATTCCACCGCCGCCTTCTATGAAAGGTTGGG
CTTCGGAATCGTTTTCCGGGACGCCGGCTGGATGATCCTCCAGCGCGGGGATCTCATGCTGGAGTTCTTC
GCCCACCCCGGGCTCGATCCCCTCGCGAGTTGGTTCAGCTGCTGCCTGAGGCTGGACGACCTCGCGGAGT
TCTACCGGCAGTGCAAATCCGTCGGCATCCAGGAAACCAGCAGCGGCTATCCGCGCATCCATGCCCCCGA
ACTGCAGGAGTGGGGAGGCACGATGGCCGCTTTGGTCGACCCGGACGGGACGCTCCTGCGCCTGATACAG
AACGAATTGCTTGCAGGCATCTCATGAGTGTGTCTTCCCGTTTTCCGCCTGAGGTCACTGCGTGGATGGA
GCGCTGGCGCCTGCTGCGCGACGGCGAGCTGCTCACCACCCACTCGCCAAGCTGGAACCGTAAAAAGGCC
GCGTTGCTGGCGTTTTTCCATAGGCTCCGCCGATCATAATCAGCCATACCACATTTGTAGAGGTTTTACT
TGCTTTAAAAAACCTCCCACACCTCCCCCTGAACCTGAAACATAAAATGAATGCAATTGTTGTTGTTAAC
TTGTTTATTGCAGCTTATAATGGTTACAAATAAAGCAATAGCATCACAAATTTCACAAATAAAGCATTTT
TTTCACTGCATTCTAGTTGTGGTTTGTCCAAACTCATCAATGTATCTTATCATGTCTGGATCAATTCCCT
ATAGTGAGTCGTATTAAATTCGTAATCATGTCATAGCTGTTTCCTGTGTGAAATTGTTATCCGCTCACAA
TTCCACACAACATACGAGCCGGAAGCATAAAGTGTAAAGCCTGGGGTGCCTAATGAGTGAGCTAACTCAC
ATTAATTGCGTTGCGCTCACTGCCCGCTTTCCAGTCGGGAAACCTGTCGTGCCAGCTGCATTAATGAATC
GGCCAACGCGCGGGGAGAGGCGGTTTGCGTATTGGGCGCTCTTCCGCTTCCTCGCTCACTGACTCGCTGC
GCTCGGTCGTTCGGCTGCGGCGAGCGGTATCAGCTCACTCAAAGGCGGTAATACGGTTATCCACAGAATC
AGGGGATAACGCAGGAAAGAACATGTGAGCAAAAGGCCAGCAAAAGGCCAGGAACCGTAAAAAGGCCGCG
TTGCTGGCGTTTTTCCATAGGCTCCGCCCCCCTGACGAGCATCACAAAAATCGACGCTCAAGTCAGAGGT
GGCGAAACCCGACAGGACTATAAAGATACCAGGCGTTTCCCCCTGGAAGCTCCCTCGTGCGCTCTCCTGT
TCCGACCCTGCCGCTTACCGGATACCTGTCCGCCTTTCTCCCTTCGGGAAGCGTGGCGCTTTCTCATAGC
TCACGCTGTAGGTATCTCAGTTCGGTGTAGGTCGTTCGCTCCAAGCTGGGCTGTGTGCACGAACCCCCCG
TTCAGCCCGACCGCTGCGCCTTATCCGGTAACTATCGTCTTGAGTCCAACCCGGTAAGACACGACTTATC
GCCACTGGCAGCAGCCACTGGTAACAGGATTAGCAGAGCGAGGTATGTAGGCGGTGCTACAGAGTTCTTG
AAGTGGTGGCCTAACTACGGCTACACTAGAAGAACAGTATTTGGTATCTGCGCTCTGCTGAAGCCAGTTA
CCTTCGGAAAAAGAGTTGGTAGCTCTTGATCCGGCAAACAAACCACCGCTGGTAGCGGTGGTTTTTTTGT
TTGCAAGCAGCAGATTACGCGCAGAAAAAAAGGATCTCAAGAAGATCCTTTGATCTTTTCTACGGGGTCT
GACGCTCAGTGGAACGAAAACTCACGTTAAGGGATTTTGGTCATGAGATTATCAAAAAGGATCTTCACCT
AGATCCTTTTAAATTAAAAATGAAGTTTTAAATCAATCTAAAGTATATATGAGTAAACTTGGTCTGACAG
TTACCAATGCTTAATCAGTGAGGCACCTATCTCAGCGATCTGTCTATTTCGTTCATCCATAGTTGCCTGA
CTCCCCGTCGTGTAGATAACTACGATACGGGAGGGCTTACCATCTGGCCCCAGTGCTGCAATGATACCGC
GAGACCCACGCTCACCGGCTCCAGATTTATCAGCAATAAACCAGCCAGCCGGAAGGGCCGAGCGCAGAAG
TGGTCCTGCAACTTTATCCGCCTCCATCCAGTCTATTAATTGTTGCCGGGAAGCTAGAGTAAGTAGTTCG
CCAGTTAATAGTTTGCGCAACGTTGTTGCCATTGCTACAGGCATCGTGGTGTCACGCTCGTCGTTTGGTA
TGGCTTCATTCAGCTCCGGTTCCCAACGATCAAGGCGAGTTACATGATCCCCCATGTTGTGCAAAAAAGC
GGTTAGCTCCTTCGGTCCTCCGATCGTTGTCAGAAGTAAGTTGGCCGCAGTGTTATCACTCATGGTTATG
GCAGCACTGCATAATTCTCTTACTGTCATGCCATCCGTAAGATGCTTTTCTGTGACTGGTGAGTACTCAA
CCAAGTCATTCTGAGAATAGTGTATGCGGCGACCGAGTTGCTCTTGCCCGGCGTCAATACGGGATAATAC
CGCGCCACATAGCAGAACTTTAAAAGTGCTCATCATTGGAAAACGTTCTTCGGGGCGAAAACTCTCAAGG
ATCTTACCGCTGTTGAGATCCAGTTCGATGTAACCCACTCGTGCACCCAACTGATCTTCAGCATCTTTTA
CTTTCACCAGCGTTTCTGGGTGAGCAAAAACAGGAAGGCAAAATGCCGCAAAAAAGGGAATAAGGGCGAC
ACGGAAATGTTGAATACTCATACTCTTCCTTTTTCAATATTATTGAAGCATTTATCAGGGTTATTGTCTC
ATGAGCGGATACATATTTGAATGTATTTAGAAAAATAAACAAATAGGGGTTCCGCGCACATTTCCCCGAA
AAGTGCCACCTG
[124 nt withheld, positions 5963-6086]
C
[91 nt withheld, positions 6088-6178]
A
[49 nt withheld, positions 6180-6228]
CCTTTGACGTTGGAGTCCACGTTCTTT
[37 nt withheld, positions 6256-6292]
ACCCTATCTCGGTCTATTCTTTTGATTTATAAGGGATTTTGCCGATTTCGGCCTATTGGTTAAAAAATGA
GCTGATTTAACAAAAATTTAACGCGAATTTTAACAAAATATTAACGCTTACA
